Addgene plasmid #39047: SRPK2
Purpose: Bacterial expression for structure determination; may not be full ORF
Depositing lab: Nicola Burgess-Brown. Depositing organization: University of Oxford.
Backbone
  Vector backbone: pNIC28-Bsa4
  Backbone manufacturer: SGC
  Vector type: Bacterial Expression
Growth in bacteria
  Bacterial resistance: Kanamycin, 50 μg/mL
  Growth temperature: 37°C
  Growth strain: Mach1
  Copy number: Low Copy
Gene/Insert
  Gene/Insert name: SRPK2 (alt names: SFRS protein kinase 2 [isoform a]; PDB:2X7G)
  Species: H. sapiens (human)
  Insert size (bp): 1258
  Mutation: Internal segment 268-518 deleted; codon-optimized
  Entrez Gene: SRPK2 (a.k.a. SFRSK2)
  Tag / fusion protein: His Tev (N terminal on insert)
  Cloning method: Ligation Independent Cloning
  Sequencing primers: 5′ T7; 3′ T7-term
Terms and licenses: Academic/Nonprofit Terms; Industry Terms: Not Available to Industry
How to cite: SRPK2 was a gift from Nicola Burgess-Brown (Addgene plasmid # 39047 ; http://n2t.net/addgene:39047 ; RRID:Addgene_39047)
