[The description below was written by a language model from this plasmid's Addgene catalogue record.]
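Description:
SRPK2 is a bacterial expression plasmid built on the pNIC28-Bsa4 backbone from the SGC, made to produce a crystallisation-grade fragment of human SRPK2 (SFRS protein kinase 2, isoform a) in E. coli. It is selected with kanamycin and is listed as low copy; the record does not state the origin of replication and no feature table is provided. The insert was introduced by ligation independent cloning. The listed sequencing primers (T7 forward and T7 terminator reverse) imply that the coding region sits between a T7 promoter and T7 terminator, although the promoter is not stated explicitly. Such an arrangement would call for a host that supplies T7 RNA polymerase, whereas the listed strain, Mach1, is a cloning and propagation strain.

The insert is about 1.26 kb, codon-optimized, and carries an engineered deletion of an internal segment spanning residues 268 to 518. The record cautions that the insert may not be the full open reading frame. SR protein kinases contain a large spacer that splits the kinase domain, and removing internal regions of this kind is a common way to obtain a compact, well-behaved protein for crystallography, though the record gives no rationale for the deletion. The protein is expressed with an N-terminal His tag followed by a TEV protease site, which allows immobilised metal affinity purification and subsequent removal of the tag. The stated purpose is bacterial expression for structure determination, and the entry is linked to a deposited crystal structure of the kinase. The purified protein could plausibly also serve in biochemical or ligand-binding studies, though the record does not mention these uses.
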