>Addgene plasmid #39047 | SRPK2 | depositor partial sequence | sequence record 49105 | SRPK2 sequence 1258 bps
ATGCACCATCATCATCATCATTCTTCTGGTGTAGATCTGGGTACCGAGAACCTGTACTTCCAATCCATGG
GTAGCGATGACGAGGAGCAGGAAGATCCCGCCGATTACTGTAAAGGCGGTTATCATCCAGTGAAGATTGG
CGACTTGTTCAACGGTCGTTACCACGTTATCCGCAAACTGGGCTGGGGTCACTTTTCCACTGTCTGGTTG
TGCTGGGACATGCAAGGCAAGCGTTTCGTAGCTATGAAAGTGGTAAAATCTGCGCAGCACTATACAGAAA
CCGCACTGGATGAAATTAAGTTGCTGAAATGTGTCCGCGAGTCAGATCCCTCGGACCCGAATAAGGACAT
GGTAGTGCAACTGATCGATGACTTTAAGATTTCGGGTATGAACGGCATCCATGTTTGCATGGTATTCGAA
GTGTTGGGTCACCATCTGTTGAAATGGATTATCAAGAGCAATTACCAGGGCCTGCCCGTACGTTGCGTGA
AATCCATTATCCGCCAAGTTTTGCAGGGCCTGGATTATCTGCACTCTAAGTGCAAAATCATTCATACTGA
CATCAAACCAGAGAACATTTTGATGTGCGTCGATGACGCCTACGTACGTCGCATGGCTGCGGAAGCAACA
GAGTGGCAGAAGGCCGGCGCTCCTCCGCCCTCAGGTAGTGCGGTGTCGACCGCCCCAGCAGCTGATCTGT
TGGTTAATCCTCTGGACCCGCGTAACGCCGACAAAATCCGCGTCAAGATTGCGGACCTGGGCAACGCATG
CTGGGTGCACAAACACTTTACTGAAGATATCCAAACACGTCAGTATCGCAGCATTGAGGTATTGATCGGT
GCTGGCTACTCCACCCCAGCCGACATCTGGTCTACTGCGTGTATGGCTTTCGAACTGGCAACCGGTGATT
ATTTGTTCGAACCCCACTCAGGCGAGGACTACAGTCGTGATGAGGACCATATTGCGCACATCATTGAGCT
GTTGGGTTCGATCCCTCGCCATTTTGCGCTGAGCGGCAAATACTCCCGTGAGTTCTTTAATCGCCGTGGT
GAGCTGCGCCACATTACAAAGTTGAAACCGTGGTCGCTGTTCGATGTTTTGGTCGAAAAGTATGGCTGGC
CACATGAGGACGCTGCCCAGTTTACCGATTTCCTGATCCCCATGCTGGAAATGGTGCCTGAGAAACGTGC
ATCAGCCGGTGAATGCTTGCGTCACCCGTGGCTGAACAGTTGACAGTAAAGGTGGATACGGATCCGAA
