>Addgene plasmid #39047 | SRPK2 | addgene partial sequence | sequence record 53231 | T7 5'-TAATACGACTCACTATAGGG-3'
AAATAATTTTGTTTAACTTTAAGAAGGAGATATACATATGCACCATCATCATCATCATTCTTCTGGTGTA
GATCTGGGTACCGAGAACCTGTACTTCCAATCCATGGGTAGCGATGACGAGGAGCAGGAAGATCCCGCCG
ATTACTGTAAAGGCGGTTATCATCCAGTGAAGATTGGCGACTTGTTCAACGGTCGTTACCACGTTATCCG
CAAACTGGGCTGGGGTCACTTTTCCACTGTCTGGTTGTGCTGGGACATGCAAGGCAAGCGTTTCGTAGCT
ATGAAAGTGGTAAAATCTGCGCAGCACTATACAGAAACCGCACTGGATGAAATTAAGTTGCTGAAATGTG
TCCGCGAGTCAGATCCCTCGGACCCGAATAAGGACATGGTAGTGCAACTGATCGATGACTTTAAGATTTC
GGGTATGAACGGCATCCATGTTTGCATGGTATTCGAAGTGTTGGGTCACCATCTGTTGAAATGGATTATC
AAGAGCAATTACCAGGGCCTGCCCGTACGTTGCGTGAAATCCATTATCCGCCAAGTTTTGCAGGGCCTGG
ATTATCTGCACTCTAAGTGCAAAATCATTCATACTGACATCAAACCAGAGAACATTTTGATGTGCGTCGA
TGACGCCTACGTACGTCGCATGGCTGCGGAAGCAACAGAGTGGCAGAAGGCCGGCGCTCCTCCGCCCTCA
GGTAGTGCGGTGTCGACCGCCCCAGCAGCTGATCTGTTGGTTAATCCTCTGGACCCGCGTAACGCCGACA
AAATCCGCGTCAAGATTGCGGACCTGGGCAACGCATGCTGGGTGCACAAACACTTTACTGAAGATATCCA
AA
