>Addgene plasmid #39047 | SRPK2 | addgene partial sequence | sequence record 53376 | T7_term
CAGCCGGATCTCAGTGGTGGTGGTGGTGGTGCTCGAGTGCGGCCGCAAGCTTGTCGACGGAGCTCGAATT
CGGATCCGTATCCACCTTTACTGTCAACTGTTCAGCCACGGGTGACGCAAGCATTCACCGGCTGATGCAC
GTTTCTCAGGCACCATTTCCAGCATGGGGATCAGGAAATCGGTAAACTGGGCAGCGTCCTCATGTGGCCA
GCCATACTTTTCGACCAAAACATCGAACAGCGACCACGGTTTCAACTTTGTAATGTGGCGCAGCTCACCA
CGGCGATTAAAGAACTCACGGGAGTATTTGCCGCTCAGCGCAAAATGGCGAGGGATCGAACCCAACAGCT
CAATGATGTGCGCAATATGGTCCTCATCACGACTGTAGTCCTCGCCTGAGTGGGGTTCGAACAAATAATC
ACCGGTTGCCAGTTCGAAAGCCATACACGCAGTAGACCAGATGTCGGCTGGGGTGGAGTAGCCAGCACCG
ATCAATACCTCAATGCTGCGATACTGACGTGTTTGGATATCTTCAGTAAAGTGTTTGTGCACCCAGCATG
CGTTGCCCAGGTCCGCAATCTTGACGCGGATTTTGTCGGCGTTACGCGGGTCCAGAGGATTAACCAACAG
ATCAGCTGCTGGGGCGGTCGACACCGCACTACCTGAGGGCGGAGGAGCGCCGGCCTTCTGCCACTCTGTT
GCTTCCGCAGCCATGCGACGTACGTAGGCGTCATCGACGCACATCAAAATGTTCTCTGGTTTGATGTCAG
TATGAATGATTTTGCACTTAGAGTGCAGATAATCCAGGCCCTGCAAAACTTGGCGGATAATGGATTTCAC
GCAACGTACGGGCAGGCCCTGGTAATTGCTCTTGATAATCCATTTCAACAGATGGTGACC
